>Addgene plasmid #123121 | pBLO ddd64.1 | depositor full sequence | sequence record 235007 | pBLO ddd64.1 sequence 5559 bps
GACGTCTTAAGACCCACTTTCACATTTAAGTTGTTTTTCTAATCCGCATATGATCAATTCAAGGCCGAAT
AAGAAGGCTGGCTCTGCACCTTGGTGATCAAATAATTCGATAGCTTGTCGTAATAATGGCGGCATACTAT
CAGTAGTAGGTGTTTCCCTTTCTTCTTTAGCGACTTGATGCTCTTGATCTTCCAATACGCAACCTAAAGT
AAAATGCCCCACAGCGCTGAGTGCATATAATGCATTCTCTAGTGAAAAACCTTGTTGGCATAAAAAGGCT
AATTGATTTTCGAGAGTTTCATACTGTTTTTCTGTAGGCCGTGTACCTAAATGTACTTTTGCTCCATCGC
GATGACTTAGTAAAGCACATCTAAAACTTTTAGCGTTATTACGTAAAAAATCTTGCCAGCTTTCCCCTTC
TAAAGGGCAAAAGTGAGTATGGTGCCTATCTAACATCTCAATGGCTAAGGCGTCGAGCAAAGCCCGCTTA
TTTTTTACATGCCAATACAATGTAGGCTGCTCTACACCTAGCTTCTGGGCGAGTTTACGGGTTGTTAAAC
CTTCGATTCCGACCTCATTAAGCAGCTCTAATGCGCTGTTAATCACTTTACTTTTATCTAATCTAGACAT
CATTAATTCCTAATTTTTGTTGACACTCTATCGTTGATAGAGTTATTTTACCACTCCCTATCAGTGATAG
AGAAAAGAATTCAAAGGATCCAAAGAGGAGAAAGGATCTATGGAAAAGAGAATCAACAAGATCAGGAAGA
AGCTGAGCGCCGACAACGCCACCAAGCCTGTGTCTAGGAGTGGCCCCATGAAAACCCTGCTCGTCAGAGT
GATGACCGACGACCTGAAGAAGAGACTGGAAAAGAGGAGGAAGAAACCCGAAGTGATGCCCCAAGTGATC
AGCAACAACGCCGCCAACAACCTGAGAATGCTGCTGGACGACTACACCAAGATGAAGGAAGCCATCCTGC
AGGTCTACTGGCAAGAGTTCAAGGACGACCACGTGGGCCTGATGTGCAAGTTTGCCCAGCCTGCCAGCAA
GAAGATCGACCAGAACAAGCTGAAGCCCGAGATGGACGAGAAGGGCAATCTGACCACAGCCGGCTTTGCC
TGCTCTCAGTGTGGCCAGCCTCTGTTCGTGTACAAGCTGGAACAGGTGTCCGAGAAAGGCAAGGCCTACA
CCAACTACTTCGGCAGATGTAACGTGGCCGAGCACGAGAAGCTGATTCTGCTGGCCCAGCTGAAACCTGA
GAAGGACTCTGATGAGGCCGTGACCTACAGCCTGGGCAAGTTTGGACAGAGAGCCCTGGACTTCTACAGC
ATCCACGTGACCAAAGAAAGCACACACCCCGTGAAGCCCCTGGCTCAGATCGCCGGCAATAGATACGCCT
CTGGACCTGTGGGCAAAGCCCTGTCCGATGCCTGCATGGGAACAATCGCCAGCTTCCTGAGCAAGTACCA
GGACATCATCATCGAGCACCAGAAGGTGGTCAAGGGCAACCAGAAGAGACTGGAAAGCCTGAGGGAGCTG
GCCGGCAAAGAGAACCTGGAATACCCCAGCGTGACCCTGCCTCCTCAGCCTCACACAAAAGAAGGCGTGG
ACGCCTACAACGAAGTGATCGCCAGAGTGAGAATGTGGGTCAACCTGAACCTGTGGCAGAAGCTGAAACT
GTCCAGGGACGACGCCAAGCCTCTGCTGAGACTGAAGGGCTTCCCTAGCTTCCCCGTGGTGGAAAGAAGG
GAGAATGAGGTGGACTGGTGGAACACCATCAACGAAGTCAAGAAACTGATCGATGCCAAGAGAGACATGG
GCAGAGTGTTTTGGAGCGGAGTGACCGCCGAGAAGAGAAACACCATCCTGGAAGGCTACAACTACCTGCC
TAACGAGAACGACCACAAGAAGAGAGAGGGCAGCCTGGAAAACCCTAAGAAGCCCGCCAAGAGACAGTTC
GGCGACCTGCTGCTGTACCTGGAGAAGAAGTATGCCGGCGACTGGGGCAAAGTGTTCGATGAGGCCTGGG
AGAGAATCGACAAGAAGATTGCCGGCCTGACCAGCCACATCGAGAGAGAGGAAGCCAGAAACGCCGAGGA
CGCCCAGTCTAAAGCCGTGCTGACAGATTGGCTGAGAGCCAAGGCCAGCTTCGTGCTGGAAAGGCTGAAA
GAAATGGATGAGAAAGAGTTCTACGCCTGCGAGATCCAGCTGCAGAAGTGGTACGGGGACCTGAGAGGCA
ATCCCTTTGCCGTGGAAGCCGAGAACAGAGTGGTGGACATCAGCGGCTTTAGCATCGGCTCTGACGGCCA
CTCCATCCAGTACAGGAACCTGCTGGCCTGGAAGTACCTGGAAAATGGCAAGAGAGAGTTCTACCTGCTG
ATGAACTACGGCAAGAAGGGCAGAATCAGATTCACCGACGGCACCGACATCAAGAAAAGCGGCAAGTGGC
AGGGCCTGCTGTATGGCGGCGGAAAGGCCAAAGTGATCGACCTGACCTTCGATCCCGACGACGAGCAGCT
GATCATTCTGCCTCTGGCCTTCGGCACCAGACAGGGCAGAGAGTTCATCTGGAACGATCTGCTGTCCCTG
GAAACCGGCCTGATCAAGCTGGCCAACGGCAGGGTGATCGAGAAAACCATCTACAACAAGAAAATCGGCA
GAGATGAGCCCGCACTGTTTGTGGCCCTGACCTTTGAGAGGAGAGAAGTGGTCGATCCCAGCAACATCAA
GCCCGTGAACCTGATCGGAGTGGCCAGAGGCGAGAATATCCCTGCCGTGATTGCCCTGACAGACCCTGAG
GGATGTCCCCTGCCTGAGTTTAAGGATAGCTCTGGCGGCCCTACCGACATCCTGAGAATCGGCGAGGGCT
ACAAAGAGAAGCAGAGAGCCATCCAGGCCGCCAAAGAGGTGGAACAGAGAAGAGCCGGCGGATACAGCAG
AAAGTTCGCCAGCAAGTCCAGAAACCTGGCCGATGACATGGTCAGGAACAGCGCCAGGGACCTGTTCTAC
CACGCCGTGACACATGATGCCGTGCTGGTGTTCGCGAACCTGTCAAGAGGCTTCGGCAGACAGGGAAAAA
GAACCTTCATGACCGAGAGACAGTACACGAAGATGGAAGATTGGCTCACCGCCAAACTGGCCTACGAGGG
CCTGACAAGCAAGACCTACCTGTCCAAGACACTGGCCCAGTACACCTCCAAGACCTGCTCCAATTGCGGC
TTCACCATCACCACCGCCGACTACGATGGAATGCTCGTGAGACTGAAGAAAACCTCCGACGGCTGGGCCA
CCACACTGAACAACAAAGAGCTGAAAGCCGAGGGCCAGATCACCTACTACAACAGATACAAGAGGCAGAC
CGTCGAGAAAGAGCTGTCCGCCGAACTCGACAGACTGAGCGAGGAATCCGGCAACAACGACATCAGCAAG
TGGACCAAGGGACGCAGAGATGAGGCCCTGTTCCTGCTGAAGAAGAGGTTCAGCCACAGACCTGTGCAAG
AGCAGTTTGTGTGCCTGGATTGCGGCCACGAAGTGCACGCAGCTGAACAGGCCGCTCTGAATATCGCCAG
AAGCTGGCTGTTCCTGAACAGCAACAGCACCGAGTTCAAGAGCTACAAGAGCGGCAAGCAGCCTTTCGTT
GGAGCCTGGCAGGCCTTCTACAAGAGAAGGCTCAAAGAAGTGTGGAAGCCCAACGCCTGACTCGAGTAAG
GATCTCCAGGCATCAAATAAAACGAAAGGCTCAGTCGAAAGACTGGGCCTTTCGTTTTATCTGTTGTTTG
TCGGTGAACGCTCTCTACTAGAGTCACACTGGCTCACCTTCGGGTGGGCCTTTCTGCGTTTATACCTAGG
GATATATTCCGCTTCCTCGCTCACTGACTCGCTACGCTCGGTCGTTCGACTGCGGCGAGCGGAAATGGCT
TACGAACGGGGCGGAGATTTCCTGGAAGATGCCAGGAAGATACTTAACAGGGAAGTGAGAGGGCCGCGGC
AAAGCCGTTTTTCCATAGGCTCCGCCCCCCTGACAAGCATCACGAAATCTGACGCTCAAATCAGTGGTGG
CGAAACCCGACAGGACTATAAAGATACCAGGCGTTTCCCCCTGGCGGCTCCCTCGTGCGCTCTCCTGTTC
CTGCCTTTCGGTTTACCGGTGTCATTCCGCTGTTATGGCCGCGTTTGTCTCATTCCACGCCTGACACTCA
GTTCCGGGTAGGCAGTTCGCTCCAAGCTGGACTGTATGCACGAACCCCCCGTTCAGTCCGACCGCTGCGC
CTTATCCGGTAACTATCGTCTTGAGTCCAACCCGGAAAGACATGCAAAAGCACCACTGGCAGCAGCCACT
GGTAATTGATTTAGAGGAGTTAGTCTTGAAGTCATGCGCCGGTTAAGGCTAAACTGAAAGGACAAGTTTT
GGTGACTGCGCTCCTCCAAGCCAGTTACCTCGGTTCAAAGAGTTGGTAGCTCAGAGAACCTTCGAAAAAC
CGCCCTGCAAGGCGGTTTTTTCGTTTTCAGAGCAAGAGATTACGCGCAGACCAAAACGATCTCAAGAAGA
TCATCTTATTAATCAGATAAAATATTTCTAGATTTCAGTGCAATTTATCTCTTCAAATGTAGCACCTGAA
GTCAGCCCCATACGATATAAGTTGTTACTAGTGCTTGGATTCTCACCAATAAAAAACGCCCGGCGGCAAC
CGAGCGTTCTGAACAAATCCAGATGGAGTTCTGAGGTCATTACTGGATCTATCAACAGGAGTCCAAGCGA
GCTCGATATCAAATTACGCCCCGCCCTGCCACTCATCGCAGTACTGTTGTAATTCATTAAGCATTCTGCC
GACATGGAAGCCATCACAAACGGCATGATGAACCTGAATCGCCAGCGGCATCAGCACCTTGTCGCCTTGC
GTATAATATTTGCCCATGGTGAAAACGGGGGCGAAGAAGTTGTCCATATTGGCCACGTTTAAATCAAAAC
TGGTGAAACTCACCCAGGGATTGGCTGACACGAAAAACATATTCTCAATAAACCCTTTAGGGAAATAGGC
CAGGTTTTCACCGTAACACGCCACATCTTGCGAATATATGTGTAGAAACTGCCGGAAATCGTCGTGGTAT
TCACTCCAGAGCGATGAAAACGTTTCAGTTTGCTCATGGAAAACGGTGTAACAAGGGTGAACACTATCCC
ATATCACCAGCTCACCGTCTTTCATTGCCATACGAAATTCCGGATGAGCATTCATCAGGCGGGCAAGAAT
GTGAATAAAGGCCGGATAAAACTTGTGCTTATTTTTCTTTACGGTCTTTAAAAAGGCCGTAATATCCAGC
TGAACGGTCTGGTTATAGGTACATTGAGCAACTGACTGAAATGCCTCAAAATGTTCTTTACGATGCCATT
GGGATATATCAACGGTGGTATATCCAGTGATTTTTTTCTCCATTTTAGCTTCCTTAGCTCCTGAAAATCT
CGATAACTCAAAAAATACGCCCGGTAGTGATCTTATTTCATTATGGTGAAAGTTGGAACCTCTTACGTGC
CGATCAACGTTTCATTTTCGCCAGATATC
Features (pLannotate 1.2.2; 10 found; start..end, strand, type, name):
      7..630     -  CDS            TetR: tetracycline repressor TetR; tetR from transposon Tn10; TetR binds to the tetracycline operator tetO to inhibit transcription. This inhibition can be relieved by adding tetracycline or doxycycline.
    649..704     +  promoter       tetR/tetA promoters: tetR; overlapping promoters for bacterial tetR and tetA
   3523..3542    -  CDS            BleoR (fragment): antibiotic-binding protein; Sh ble from Streptoalloteichus hindustanus; confers resistance to bleomycin, phleomycin, and Zeocin™
   3724..3795    +  terminator     rrnB T1 terminator: transcription terminator T1 from the E. coli rrnB gene
   3811..3838    +  terminator     T7Te terminator: phage T7 early transcription terminator
   3857..3912    -  rep_origin     RSF ori (fragment): Plasmids containing the RSF 1030 origin of replication can be propagated in E. coli cells that contain additional plasmids with compatible origins.
   4000..4545    -  rep_origin     p15A ori: Plasmids containing the medium-copy-number p15A origin of replication can be propagated in E. coli cells that contain a second plasmid with the ColE1 origin.
   4659..4753    -  terminator     lambda t0 terminator: transcription terminator from phage lambda
   4777..5433    -  CDS            cat: CAT_ECOLX - Experimental evidence at protein level: Swiss-Prot protein existence level 1. This enzyme is an effector of chloramphenicol resistance in bacteria. From Escherichia coli. This protein is used as a marker in many commonly used cloning vectors, such as pACYC184.
   5434..5536    -  promoter       cat promoter: promoter of the E. coli cat gene encoding chloramphenicol acetyltransferase
