>Addgene plasmid #123121 | pBLO ddd64.1 | addgene full sequence | sequence record 239492 | Addgene NGS Result
CGACCAGAACAAGCTGAAGCCCGAGATGGACGAGAAGGGCAATCTGACCACAGCCGGCTTTGCCTGCTCT
CAGTGTGGCCAGCCTCTGTTCGTGTACAAGCTGGAACAGGTGTCCGAGAAAGGCAAGGCCTACACCAACT
ACTTCGGCAGATGTAACGTGGCCGAGCACGAGAAGCTGATTCTGCTGGCCCAGCTGAAACCTGAGAAGGA
CTCTGATGAGGCCGTGACCTACAGCCTGGGCAAGTTTGGACAGAGAGCCCTGGACTTCTACAGCATCCAC
GTGACCAAAGAAAGCACACACCCCGTGAAGCCCCTGGCTCAGATCGCCGGCAATAGATACGCCTCTGGAC
CTGTGGGCAAAGCCCTGTCCGATGCCTGCATGGGAACAATCGCCAGCTTCCTGAGCAAGTACCAGGACAT
CATCATCGAGCACCAGAAGGTGGTCAAGGGCAACCAGAAGAGACTGGAAAGCCTGAGGGAGCTGGCCGGC
AAAGAGAACCTGGAATACCCCAGCGTGACCCTGCCTCCTCAGCCTCACACAAAAGAAGGCGTGGACGCCT
ACAACGAAGTGATCGCCAGAGTGAGAATGTGGGTCAACCTGAACCTGTGGCAGAAGCTGAAACTGTCCAG
GGACGACGCCAAGCCTCTGCTGAGACTGAAGGGCTTCCCTAGCTTCCCCGTGGTGGAAAGAAGGGAGAAT
GAGGTGGACTGGTGGAACACCATCAACGAAGTCAAGAAACTGATCGATGCCAAGAGAGACATGGGCAGAG
TGTTTTGGAGCGGAGTGACCGCCGAGAAGAGAAACACCATCCTGGAAGGCTACAACTACCTGCCTAACGA
GAACGACCACAAGAAGAGAGAGGGCAGCCTGGAAAACCCTAAGAAGCCCGCCAAGAGACAGTTCGGCGAC
CTGCTGCTGTACCTGGAGAAGAAGTATGCCGGCGACTGGGGCAAAGTGTTCGATGAGGCCTGGGAGAGAA
TCGACAAGAAGATTGCCGGCCTGACCAGCCACATCGAGAGAGAGGAAGCCAGAAACGCCGAGGACGCCCA
GTCTAAAGCCGTGCTGACAGATTGGCTGAGAGCCAAGGCCAGCTTCGTGCTGGAAAGGCTGAAAGAAATG
GATGAGAAAGAGTTCTACGCCTGCGAGATCCAGCTGCAGAAGTGGTACGGGGACCTGAGAGGCAATCCCT
TTGCCGTGGAAGCCGAGAACAGAGTGGTGGACATCAGCGGCTTTAGCATCGGCTCTGACGGCCACTCCAT
CCAGTACAGGAACCTGCTGGCCTGGAAGTACCTGGAAAATGGCAAGAGAGAGTTCTACCTGCTGATGAAC
TACGGCAAGAAGGGCAGAATCAGATTCACCGACGGCACCGACATCAAGAAAAGCGGCAAGTGGCAGGGCC
TGCTGTATGGCGGCGGAAAGGCCAAAGTGATCGACCTGACCTTCGATCCCGACGACGAGCAGCTGATCAT
TCTGCCTCTGGCCTTCGGCACCAGACAGGGCAGAGAGTTCATCTGGAACGATCTGCTGTCCCTGGAAACC
GGCCTGATCAAGCTGGCCAACGGCAGGGTGATCGAGAAAACCATCTACAACAAGAAAATCGGCAGAGATG
AGCCCGCACTGTTTGTGGCCCTGACCTTTGAGAGGAGAGAAGTGGTCGATCCCAGCAACATCAAGCCCGT
GAACCTGATCGGAGTGGCCAGAGGCGAGAATATCCCTGCCGTGATTGCCCTGACAGACCCTGAGGGATGT
CCCCTGCCTGAGTTTAAGGATAGCTCTGGCGGCCCTACCGACATCCTGAGAATCGGCGAGGGCTACAAAG
AGAAGCAGAGAGCCATCCAGGCCGCCAAAGAGGTGGAACAGAGAAGAGCCGGCGGATACAGCAGAAAGTT
CGCCAGCAAGTCCAGAAACCTGGCCGATGACATGGTCAGGAACAGCGCCAGGGACCTGTTCTACCACGCC
GTGACACATGATGCCGTGCTGGTGTTCGCGAACCTGTCAAGAGGCTTCGGCAGACAGGGAAAAAGAACCT
TCATGACCGAGAGACAGTACACGAAGATGGAAGATTGGCTCACCGCCAAACTGGCCTACGAGGGCCTGAC
AAGCAAGACCTACCTGTCCAAGACACTGGCCCAGTACACCTCCAAGACCTGCTCCAATTGCGGCTTCACC
ATCACCACCGCCGACTACGATGGAATGCTCGTGAGACTGAAGAAAACCTCCGACGGCTGGGCCACCACAC
TGAACAACAAAGAGCTGAAAGCCGAGGGCCAGATCACCTACTACAACAGATACAAGAGGCAGACCGTCGA
GAAAGAGCTGTCCGCCGAACTCGACAGACTGAGCGAGGAATCCGGCAACAACGACATCAGCAAGTGGACC
AAGGGACGCAGAGATGAGGCCCTGTTCCTGCTGAAGAAGAGGTTCAGCCACAGACCTGTGCAAGAGCAGT
TTGTGTGCCTGGATTGCGGCCACGAAGTGCACGCAGCTGAACAGGCCGCTCTGAATATCGCCAGAAGCTG
GCTGTTCCTGAACAGCAACAGCACCGAGTTCAAGAGCTACAAGAGCGGCAAGCAGCCTTTCGTTGGAGCC
TGGCAGGCCTTCTACAAGAGAAGGCTCAAAGAAGTGTGGAAGCCCAACGCCTGACTCGAGTAAGGATCTC
CAGGCATCAAATAAAACGAAAGGCTCAGTCGAAAGACTGGGCCTTTCGTTTTATCTGTTGTTTGTCGGTG
AACGCTCTCTACTAGAGTCACACTGGCTCACCTTCGGGTGGGCCTTTCTGCGTTTATACCTAGGGATATA
TTCCGCTTCCTCGCTCACTGACTCGCTACGCTCGGTCGTTCGACTGCGGCGAGCGGAAATGGCTTACGAA
CGGGGCGGAGATTTCCTGGAAGATGCCAGGAAGATACTTAACAGGGAAGTGAGAGGGCCGCGGCAAAGCC
GTTTTTCCATAGGCTCCGCCCCCCTGACAAGCATCACGAAATCTGACGCTCAAATCAGTGGTGGCGAAAC
CCGACAGGACTATAAAGATACCAGGCGTTTCCCCCTGGCGGCTCCCTCGTGCGCTCTCCTGTTCCTGCCT
TTCGGTTTACCGGTGTCATTCCGCTGTTATGGCCGCGTTTGTCTCATTCCACGCCTGACACTCAGTTCCG
GGTAGGCAGTTCGCTCCAAGCTGGACTGTATGCACGAACCCCCCGTTCAGTCCGACCGCTGCGCCTTATC
CGGTAACTATCGTCTTGAGTCCAACCCGGAAAGACATGCAAAAGCACCACTGGCAGCAGCCACTGGTAAT
TGATTTAGAGGAGTTAGTCTTGAAGTCATGCGCCGGTTAAGGCTAAACTGAAAGGACAAGTTTTGGTGAC
TGCGCTCCTCCAAGCCAGTTACCTCGGTTCAAAGAGTTGGTAGCTCAGAGAACCTTCGAAAAACCGCCCT
GCAAGGCGGTTTTTTCGTTTTCAGAGCAAGAGATTACGCGCAGACCAAAACGATCTCAAGAAGATCATCT
TATTAATCAGATAAAATATTTCTAGATTTCAGTGCAATTTATCTCTTCAAATGTAGCACCTGAAGTCAGC
CCCATACGATATAAGTTGTTACTAGTGCTTGGATTCTCACCAATAAAAAACGCCCGGCGGCAACCGAGCG
TTCTGAACAAATCCAGATGGAGTTCTGAGGTCATTACTGGATCTATCAACAGGAGTCCAAGCGAGCTCGA
TATCAAATTACGCCCCGCCCTGCCACTCATCGCAGTACTGTTGTAATTCATTAAGCATTCTGCCGACATG
GAAGCCATCACAAACGGCATGATGAACCTGAATCGCCAGCGGCATCAGCACCTTGTCGCCTTGCGTATAA
TATTTGCCCATGGTGAAAACGGGGGCGAAGAAGTTGTCCATATTGGCCACGTTTAAATCAAAACTGGTGA
AACTCACCCAGGGATTGGCTGACACGAAAAACATATTCTCAATAAACCCTTTAGGGAAATAGGCCAGGTT
TTCACCGTAACACGCCACATCTTGCGAATATATGTGTAGAAACTGCCGGAAATCGTCGTGGTATTCACTC
CAGAGCGATGAAAACGTTTCAGTTTGCTCATGGAAAACGGTGTAACAAGGGTGAACACTATCCCATATCA
CCAGCTCACCGTCTTTCATTGCCATACGAAATTCCGGATGAGCATTCATCAGGCGGGCAAGAATGTGAAT
AAAGGCCGGATAAAACTTGTGCTTATTTTTCTTTACGGTCTTTAAAAAGGCCGTAATATCCAGCTGAACG
GTCTGGTTATAGGTACATTGAGCAACTGACTGAAATGCCTCAAAATGTTCTTTACGATGCCATTGGGATA
TATCAACGGTGGTATATCCAGTGATTTTTTTCTCCATTTTAGCTTCCTTAGCTCCTGAAAATCTCGATAA
CTCAAAAAATACGCCCGGTAGTGATCTTATTTCATTATGGTGAAAGTTGGAACCTCTTACGTGCCGATCA
ACGTTTCATTTTCGCCAGATATCGACGTCTTAAGACCCACTTTCACATTTAAGTTGTTTTTCTAATCCGC
ATATGATCAATTCAAGGCCGAATAAGAAGGCTGGCTCTGCACCTTGGTGATCAAATAATTCGATAGCTTG
TCGTAATAATGGCGGCATACTATCAGTAGTAGGTGTTTCCCTTTCTTCTTTAGCGACTTGATGCTCTTGA
TCTTCCAATACGCAACCTAAAGTAAAATGCCCCACAGCGCTGAGTGCATATAATGCATTCTCTAGTGAAA
AACCTTGTTGGCATAAAAAGGCTAATTGATTTTCGAGAGTTTCATACTGTTTTTCTGTAGGCCGTGTACC
TAAATGTACTTTTGCTCCATCGCGATGACTTAGTAAAGCACATCTAAAACTTTTAGCGTTATTACGTAAA
AAATCTTGCCAGCTTTCCCCTTCTAAAGGGCAAAAGTGAGTATGGTGCCTATCTAACATCTCAATGGCTA
AGGCGTCGAGCAAAGCCCGCTTATTTTTTACATGCCAATACAATGTAGGCTGCTCTACACCTAGCTTCTG
GGCGAGTTTACGGGTTGTTAAACCTTCGATTCCGACCTCATTAAGCAGCTCTAATGCGCTGTTAATCACT
TTACTTTTATCTAATCTAGACATCATTAATTCCTAATTTTTGTTGACACTCTATCGTTGATAGAGTTATT
TTACCACTCCCTATCAGTGATAGAGAAAAGAATTCAAAAGATCTAAAGAGGAGAAAGGATCTATGGAAAA
GAGAATCAACAAGATCAGGAAGAAGCTGAGCGCCGACAACGCCACCAAGCCTGTGTCTAGGAGTGGCCCC
ATGAAAACCCTGCTCGTCAGAGTGATGACCGACGACCTGAAGAAGAGACTGGAAAAGAGGAGGAAGAAAC
CCGAAGTGATGCCCCAAGTGATCAGCAACAACGCCGCCAACAACCTGAGAATGCTGCTGGACGACTACAC
CAAGATGAAGGAAGCCATCCTGCAGGTCTACTGGCAAGAGTTCAAGGACGACCACGTGGGCCTGATGTGC
AAGTTTGCCCAGCCTGCCAGCAAGAAGAT
Features (pLannotate 1.2.2; 10 found; start..end, strand, type, name):
   2467..2486    -  CDS            BleoR (fragment): antibiotic-binding protein; Sh ble from Streptoalloteichus hindustanus; confers resistance to bleomycin, phleomycin, and Zeocin™
   2668..2739    +  terminator     rrnB T1 terminator: transcription terminator T1 from the E. coli rrnB gene
   2755..2782    +  terminator     T7Te terminator: phage T7 early transcription terminator
   2801..2856    -  rep_origin     RSF ori (fragment): Plasmids containing the RSF 1030 origin of replication can be propagated in E. coli cells that contain additional plasmids with compatible origins.
   2944..3489    -  rep_origin     p15A ori: Plasmids containing the medium-copy-number p15A origin of replication can be propagated in E. coli cells that contain a second plasmid with the ColE1 origin.
   3603..3697    -  terminator     lambda t0 terminator: transcription terminator from phage lambda
   3721..4377    -  CDS            cat: CAT_ECOLX - Experimental evidence at protein level: Swiss-Prot protein existence level 1. This enzyme is an effector of chloramphenicol resistance in bacteria. From Escherichia coli. This protein is used as a marker in many commonly used cloning vectors, such as pACYC184.
   4378..4480    -  promoter       cat promoter: promoter of the E. coli cat gene encoding chloramphenicol acetyltransferase
   4510..5133    -  CDS            TetR: tetracycline repressor TetR; tetR from transposon Tn10; TetR binds to the tetracycline operator tetO to inhibit transcription. This inhibition can be relieved by adding tetracycline or doxycycline.
   5152..5207    +  promoter       tetR/tetA promoters: tetR; overlapping promoters for bacterial tetR and tetA
