[The description below was written by a language model from this plasmid's Addgene catalogue record and pLannotate feature annotations shown in this document.]
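Description:
pBLO ddd64.1 is a 5,559 bp bacterial CRISPR plasmid for expressing a catalytically inactivated CasX from Deltaproteobacteria in E. coli. The catalogue gives no named backbone. The feature tables show a p15A origin of replication, which is compatible with ColE1-type plasmids and fits the low-copy listing, and a chloramphenicol acetyltransferase (cat) gene driven by its native promoter and followed by the lambda t0 terminator for chloramphenicol selection. Very short matches to an RSF origin and to BleoR are also annotated. These are fragments of a few dozen bases or fewer and are unlikely to represent functional elements.

The payload is a 2,955 bp CasX coding sequence in which the three catalytic-triad residues at positions 672, 769 and 935 are changed to alanine. This should abolish DNA cleavage while leaving an RNA-guided DNA-binding protein. The annotation software did not label the CasX open reading frame. However, both sequence records, which are the same plasmid numbered from different start points, contain a large unannotated stretch between the tetR/tetA promoter region and the rrnB T1 and T7Te terminators, and this is where the insert would be expected. A divergently oriented TetR repressor gene sits next to that promoter, so expression appears to be tetracycline-inducible: TetR holds the promoter off until tetracycline or an analogue relieves repression. The tables annotate no guide RNA cassette or affinity tag, and the record does not say whether either is present. A nuclease-dead CasX under this kind of control suits programmable DNA binding or transcriptional repression experiments in E. coli, possibly alongside a compatible second plasmid, though the record states only that it is an expression vector.
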