Addgene plasmid #123121: pBLO ddd64.1
Purpose: E. coli expression vector for catalytically inactivated deltaproteobacteria CasX
Depositing lab: Jennifer Doudna & Benjamin Oakes. Depositing organization: University of California, Berkeley. Publication: CasX enzymes comprise a distinct family of RNA-guided genome editors. Liu JJ, Orlova N, Oakes BL, Ma E, Spinner HB, Baney KLM, Chuck J, Tan D, Knott GJ, Harrington LB, Al-Shayeb B, Wagner A, Brotzmann J, Staahl BT, Taylor KL, Desmarais J, Nogales E, Doudna JA. Nature. 2019 Feb 4. pii: 10.1038/s41586-019-0908-x. doi: 10.1038/s41586-019-0908-x. PubMed 30718774.
Backbone
  Vector backbone: NA
  Total vector size (bp): 5559
  Vector type: CRISPR
Growth in bacteria
  Bacterial resistance: Chloramphenicol, 25 μg/mL
  Growth temperature: 37°C
  Growth strain: DH5alpha
  Copy number: Low Copy
Gene/Insert
  Gene/Insert name: CasX
  Species: Deltaproteobacteria
  Insert size (bp): 2955
  Mutation: Mutated amino acids in catalytic triad to alanine at positions 672, 769, and 935
Terms and licenses: Academic/Nonprofit Terms; Industry Terms: Not Available to Industry
How to cite: pBLO ddd64.1 was a gift from Jennifer Doudna & Benjamin Oakes (Addgene plasmid # 123121 ; http://n2t.net/addgene:123121 ; RRID:Addgene_123121)
